Addgene plasmid #107173: C1(1-29)-TurboID-V5_pCDNA3
Purpose: expresses V5-tagged TurboID on the mammalian ER membrane
Depositing lab: Alice Ting. Depositing organization: Stanford University. Publication: Efficient proximity labeling in living cells and organisms with TurboID. Branon TC, Bosch JA, Sanchez AD, Udeshi ND, Svinkina T, Carr SA, Feldman JL, Perrimon N, Ting AY. Nat Biotechnol. 2018 Aug 20. pii: nbt.4201. doi: 10.1038/nbt.4201. PubMed 30125270.
Backbone
  Vector backbone: pCDNA3
  Vector type: Mammalian Expression
Growth in bacteria
  Bacterial resistance: Ampicillin, 100 μg/mL
  Growth temperature: 37°C
  Growth strain: DH5alpha
  Copy number: High Copy
Gene/Insert
  Gene/Insert name: TurboID (BirA mutant)
  Mutation: Q65P, I87V, R118S, E140K, Q141R, S150G, L151P, V160A, T192A, K194I, M209V, M241T, S263P, I305V
  Cloning method: Restriction Enzyme; 5′ cloning site unknown (unknown if destroyed); 3′ cloning site unknown (unknown if destroyed)
Terms and licenses: Academic/Nonprofit Terms; Industry Terms: Not Available to Industry
Depositor comments: Please visit https://www.biorxiv.org/content/early/2017/10/02/196980 for BioRxiv preprint
How to cite: C1(1-29)-TurboID-V5_pCDNA3 was a gift from Alice Ting (Addgene plasmid # 107173 ; http://n2t.net/addgene:107173 ; RRID:Addgene_107173)
