[The description below was written by a language model from this plasmid's Addgene catalogue record and pLannotate feature annotations shown in this document.]
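Description:
C1(1-29)-TurboID-V5_pCDNA3 is a 6,564-nt mammalian expression plasmid built on the pCDNA3 backbone that expresses the engineered biotin ligase TurboID anchored to the endoplasmic reticulum membrane. In bacteria it is maintained at high copy through a ColE1/pUC-type origin and selected with ampicillin via the β-lactamase gene and its native promoter. An f1 phage origin is also present. For mammalian cells, an SV40 enhancer/early promoter drives a neomycin phosphotransferase cassette terminated by an SV40 polyadenylation signal, which would permit G418 selection of stable transfectants. The short ble, lacI, bom and HIV-1 LTR matches in the annotation are small fragments, probably backbone remnants or chance similarities rather than functional parts.

The expression cassette uses the human CMV immediate-early enhancer and promoter, followed by a T7 promoter, and ends with the bovine growth hormone polyadenylation signal, with an SP6 promoter in reverse orientation downstream of the insert. The open reading frame begins with a short N-terminal fragment of rabbit cytochrome P450 2C1, matching the "C1(1-29)" in the name. This fragment evidently provides the ER membrane targeting stated in the record. It is fused upstream of TurboID, an E. coli BirA variant carrying fourteen recorded substitutions (including R118S) that confer rapid promiscuous biotinylation. The name and stated purpose indicate a V5 epitope tag, presumably C-terminal to TurboID, although the feature table does not annotate it. The cloning sites are not recorded. The construct is intended for proximity labeling, biotinylating proteins near the ER membrane in living mammalian cells for subsequent capture and identification, with V5 allowing detection of the fusion.
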