Features (pLannotate 1.2.2; 22 found; start..end, strand, type, name):
     85..414     +  promoter       SV40 promoter: SV40 enhancer and early promoter
    481..1272    +  CDS            neo: KKA2_KLEPN - Also known as kan, nptII. Experimental evidence at protein level: Swiss-Prot protein existence level 1. Resistance to kanamycin, neomycin, paromomycin, ribostamycin, butirosin and gentamicin B. From Klebsiella pneumoniae.
   1296..1454    +  CDS            ble (fragment): BLE_KLEPN - Experimental evidence at protein level: Swiss-Prot protein existence level 1. Binding protein with a strong affinity to the bleomycin family of antibiotics. Binds to CL990; an antimitotic-antibiotic compound. From Klebsiella pneumoniae.
   1449..1570    +  polyA_signal   SV40 poly(A) signal: SV40 polyadenylation signal
   1643..1659    -  protein_bind   lac operator: The lac repressor binds to the lac operator to inhibit transcription in E. coli. This inhibition can be relieved by adding lactose or isopropyl-β-D-thiogalactopyranoside (IPTG). lac repressor encoded by lacI
   1667..1697    -  promoter       lac promoter: promoter for the E. coli lac operon
   1712..1733    -  protein_bind   CAP binding site: CAP binding activates transcription in the presence of cAMP. E. coli catabolite activator protein
   1746..1838    -  CDS            lacI (fragment): lac repressor; lacI; The lac repressor binds to the lac operator to inhibit transcription in E. coli. This inhibition can be relieved by adding lactose or isopropyl-β-D-thiogalactopyranoside (IPTG).
   2021..2609    -  rep_origin     ori: high-copy-number ColE1/pMB1/pBR322/pUC origin of replication
   2780..3640    -  CDS            AmpR: β-lactamase; bla; confers resistance to ampicillin, carbenicillin, and related antibiotics
   3641..3745    -  promoter       AmpR promoter: bla
   3804..3856    -  misc_feature   bom (fragment): basis of mobility region from pBR322
   4011..4390    +  enhancer       CMV enhancer: human cytomegalovirus immediate early enhancer
   4391..4594    +  promoter       CMV promoter: human cytomegalovirus (CMV) immediate early promoter
   4590..4623    +  LTR            5' LTR (truncated) (fragment): truncated 5' long terminal repeat (LTR) from HIV-1
   4639..4657    +  promoter       T7 promoter: promoter for bacteriophage T7 RNA polymerase
   4682..4762    +  CDS            CYP2C1 (fragment): CP2C1_RABIT - Experimental evidence at protein level: Swiss-Prot protein existence level 1. Cytochromes P450 are a group of heme-thiolate monooxygenases. In liver microsomes, this enzyme is involved in an NADPH-dependent electron transport pathway. It oxidizes a variety of structurally unrelated compounds, including steroids, fatty acids, and xenobiotics. From Oryctolagus cuniculus (Rabbit).
   4841..5797    +  CDS            TurboID: mutant of the E. coli biotin ligase BioID engineered for improved catalytic efficiency (Branon et al., 2018)
   5893..5911    -  promoter       SP6 promoter: promoter for bacteriophage SP6 RNA polymerase
   5937..6161    +  polyA_signal   bGH poly(A) signal: bovine growth hormone polyadenylation signal
   6165..6186    +  promoter       SV40 promoter (fragment): SV40 enhancer and early promoter
   6207..71      +  rep_origin     f1 ori (across the origin) (sequence partly withheld): f1 bacteriophage origin of replication; arrow indicates direction of (+) strand synthesis
>Addgene plasmid #107173 | C1(1-29)-TurboID-V5_pCDNA3 | addgene full sequence | sequence record 372948 | Addgene NGS Result
ATAAGGGATTTTGCCGATTTCGGCCTATTGGTTAAAAAATGAGCTGATTTAACAAAAATTTAACGCGAAT
TAATTCTGTGGAATGTGTGTCAGTTAGGGTGTGGAAAGTCCCCAGGCTCCCCAGCAGGCAGAAGTATGCA
AAGCATGCATCTCAATTAGTCAGCAACCAGGTGTGGAAAGTCCCCAGGCTCCCCAGCAGGCAGAAGTATG
CAAAGCATGCATCTCAATTAGTCAGCAACCATAGTCCCGCCCCTAACTCCGCCCATCCCGCCCCTAACTC
CGCCCAGTTCCGCCCATTCTCCGCCCCATGGCTGACTAATTTTTTTTATTTATGCAGAGGCCGAGGCCGC
CTCTGCCTCTGAGCTATTCCAGAAGTAGTGAGGAGGCTTTTTTGGAGGCCTAGGCTTTTGCAAAAAGCTC
CCGGGAGCTTGTATATCCATTTTCGGATCTGATCAAGAGACAGGATGAGGATCGTTTCGCATGATTGAAC
AAGATGGATTGCACGCAGGTTCTCCGGCCGCTTGGGTGGAGAGGCTATTCGGCTATGACTGGGCACAACA
GACAATCGGCTGCTCTGATGCCGCCGTGTTCCGGCTGTCAGCGCAGGGGCGCCCGGTTCTTTTTGTCAAG
ACCGACCTGTCCGGTGCCCTGAATGAACTGCAGGACGAGGCAGCGCGGCTATCGTGGCTGGCCACGACGG
GCGTTCCTTGCGCAGCTGTGCTCGACGTTGTCACTGAAGCGGGAAGGGACTGGCTGCTATTGGGCGAAGT
GCCGGGGCAGGATCTCCTGTCATCTCACCTTGCTCCTGCCGAGAAAGTATCCATCATGGCTGATGCAATG
CGGCGGCTGCATACGCTTGATCCGGCTACCTGCCCATTCGACCACCAAGCGAAACATCGCATCGAGCGAG
CACGTACTCGGATGGAAGCCGGTCTTGTCGATCAGGATGATCTGGACGAAGAGCATCAGGGGCTCGCGCC
AGCCGAACTGTTCGCCAGGCTCAAGGCGCGCATGCCCGACGGCGAGGATCTCGTCGTGACCCATGGCGAT
GCCTGCTTGCCGAATATCATGGTGGAAAATGGCCGCTTTTCTGGATTCATCGACTGTGGCCGGCTGGGTG
TGGCGGACCGCTATCAGGACATAGCGTTGGCTACCCGTGATATTGCTGAAGAGCTTGGCGGCGAATGGGC
TGACCGCTTCCTCGTGCTTTACGGTATCGCCGCTCCCGATTCGCAGCGCATCGCCTTCTATCGCCTTCTT
GACGAGTTCTTCTGAGCGGGACTCTGGGGTTCGAAATGACCGACCAAGCGACGCCCAACCTGCCATCACG
AGATTTCGATTCCACCGCCGCCTTCTATGAAAGGTTGGGCTTCGGAATCGTTTTCCGGGACGCCGGCTGG
ATGATCCTCCAGCGCGGGGATCTCATGCTGGAGTTCTTCGCCCACCCCAACTTGTTTATTGCAGCTTATA
ATGGTTACAAATAAAGCAATAGCATCACAAATTTCACAAATAAAGCATTTTTTTCACTGCATTCTAGTTG
TGGTTTGTCCAAACTCATCAATGTATCTTATCATGTCTGTATACCGTCGACCTCTAGCTAGAGCTTGGCG
TAATCATGGTCATAGCTGTTTCCTGTGTGAAATTGTTATCCGCTCACAATTCCACACAACATACGAGCCG
GAAGCATAAAGTGTAAAGCCTGGGGTGCCTAATGAGTGAGCTAACTCACATTAATTGCGTTGCGCTCACT
GCCCGCTTTCCAGTCGGGAAACCTGTCGTGCCAGCTGCATTAATGAATCGGCCAACGCGCGGGGAGAGGC
GGTTTGCGTATTGGGCGCTCTTCCGCTTCCTCGCTCACTGACTCGCTGCGCTCGGTCGTTCGGCTGCGGC
GAGCGGTATCAGCTCACTCAAAGGCGGTAATACGGTTATCCACAGAATCAGGGGATAACGCAGGAAAGAA
CATGTGAGCAAAAGGCCAGCAAAAGGCCAGGAACCGTAAAAAGGCCGCGTTGCTGGCGTTTTTCCATAGG
CTCCGCCCCCCTGACGAGCATCACAAAAATCGACGCTCAAGTCAGAGGTGGCGAAACCCGACAGGACTAT
AAAGATACCAGGCGTTTCCCCCTGGAAGCTCCCTCGTGCGCTCTCCTGTTCCGACCCTGCCGCTTACCGG
ATACCTGTCCGCCTTTCTCCCTTCGGGAAGCGTGGCGCTTTCTCATAGCTCACGCTGTAGGTATCTCAGT
TCGGTGTAGGTCGTTCGCTCCAAGCTGGGCTGTGTGCACGAACCCCCCGTTCAGCCCGACCGCTGCGCCT
TATCCGGTAACTATCGTCTTGAGTCCAACCCGGTAAGACACGACTTATCGCCACTGGCAGCAGCCACTGG
TAACAGGATTAGCAGAGCGAGGTATGTAGGCGGTGCTACAGAGTTCTTGAAGTGGTGGCCTAACTACGGC
TACACTAGAAGAACAGTATTTGGTATCTGCGCTCTGCTGAAGCCAGTTACCTTCGGAAAAAGAGTTGGTA
GCTCTTGATCCGGCAAACAAACCACCGCTGGTAGCGGTGGTTTTTTTGTTTGCAAGCAGCAGATTACGCG
CAGAAAAAAAGGATCTCAAGAAGATCCTTTGATCTTTTCTACGGGGTCTGACGCTCAGTGGAACGAAAAC
TCACGTTAAGGGATTTTGGTCATGAGATTATCAAAAAGGATCTTCACCTAGATCCTTTTAAATTAAAAAT
GAAGTTTTAAATCAATCTAAAGTATATATGAGTAAACTTGGTCTGACAGTTACCAATGCTTAATCAGTGA
GGCACCTATCTCAGCGATCTGTCTATTTCGTTCATCCATAGTTGCCTGACTCCCCGTCGTGTAGATAACT
ACGATACGGGAGGGCTTACCATCTGGCCCCAGTGCTGCAATGATACCGCGAGACCCACGCTCACCGGCTC
CAGATTTATCAGCAATAAACCAGCCAGCCGGAAGGGCCGAGCGCAGAAGTGGTCCTGCAACTTTATCCGC
CTCCATCCAGTCTATTAATTGTTGCCGGGAAGCTAGAGTAAGTAGTTCGCCAGTTAATAGTTTGCGCAAC
GTTGTTGCCATTGCTACAGGCATCGTGGTGTCACGCTCGTCGTTTGGTATGGCTTCATTCAGCTCCGGTT
CCCAACGATCAAGGCGAGTTACATGATCCCCCATGTTGTGCAAAAAAGCGGTTAGCTCCTTCGGTCCTCC
GATCGTTGTCAGAAGTAAGTTGGCCGCAGTGTTATCACTCATGGTTATGGCAGCACTGCATAATTCTCTT
ACTGTCATGCCATCCGTAAGATGCTTTTCTGTGACTGGTGAGTACTCAACCAAGTCATTCTGAGAATAGT
GTATGCGGCGACCGAGTTGCTCTTGCCCGGCGTCAATACGGGATAATACCGCGCCACATAGCAGAACTTT
AAAAGTGCTCATCATTGGAAAACGTTCTTCGGGGCGAAAACTCTCAAGGATCTTACCGCTGTTGAGATCC
AGTTCGATGTAACCCACTCGTGCACCCAACTGATCTTCAGCATCTTTTACTTTCACCAGCGTTTCTGGGT
GAGCAAAAACAGGAAGGCAAAATGCCGCAAAAAAGGGAATAAGGGCGACACGGAAATGTTGAATACTCAT
ACTCTTCCTTTTTCAATATTATTGAAGCATTTATCAGGGTTATTGTCTCATGAGCGGATACATATTTGAA
TGTATTTAGAAAAATAAACAAATAGGGGTTCCGCGCACATTTCCCCGAAAAGTGCCACCTGACGTCGACG
GATCGGGAGATCTCCCGATCCCCTATGGTGCACTCTCAGTACAATCTGCTCTGATGCCGCATAGTTAAGC
CAGTATCTGCTCCCTGCTTGTGTGTTGGAGGTCGCTGAGTAGTGCGCGAGCAAAATTTAAGCTACAACAA
GGCAAGGCTTGACCGACAATTGCATGAAGAATCTGCTTAGGGTTAGGCGTTTTGCGCTGCTTCGCGATGT
ACGGGCCAGATATACGCGTTGACATTGATTATTGACTAGTTATTAATAGTAATCAATTACGGGGTCATTA
GTTCATAGCCCATATATGGAGTTCCGCGTTACATAACTTACGGTAAATGGCCCGCCTGGCTGACCGCCCA
ACGACCCCCGCCCATTGACGTCAATAATGACGTATGTTCCCATAGTAACGCCAATAGGGACTTTCCATTG
ACGTCAATGGGTGGAGTATTTACGGTAAACTGCCCACTTGGCAGTACATCAAGTGTATCATATGCCAAGT
ACGCCCCCTATTGACGTCAATGACGGTAAATGGCCCGCCTGGCATTATGCCCAGTACATGACCTTATGGG
ACTTTCCTACTTGGCAGTACATCTACGTATTAGTCATCGCTATTACCATGGTGATGCGGTTTTGGCAGTA
CATCAATGGGCGTGGATAGCGGTTTGACTCACGGGGATTTCCAAGTCTCCACCCCATTGACGTCAATGGG
AGTTTGTTTTGGCACCAAAATCAACGGGACTTTCCAAAATGTCGTAACAACTCCGCCCCATTGACGCAAA
TGGGCGGTAGGCGTGTACGGTGGGAGGTCTATATAAGCAGAGCTCTCTGGCTAACTAGAGAACCCACTGC
TTACTGGCTTATCGAAATTAATACGACTCACTATAGGGAGACCCAAGCTTGGGCCGCCACCATGGACCCT
GTGGTCGTGCTGGGGCTGTGCCTGAGCTGTCTGCTGCTGCTGAGCCTGTGGAAGCAGTCCTACGGAGGCG
GGGGATCAGGAAGCGGCGGCCGCGGATCAGGAAGCGGATCAGGAAGCGGATCAGGAAGCGGATCAGGAAG
CGGATCAGGAAAAGACAATACTGTGCCTCTGAAGCTGATCGCTCTCCTGGCTAATGGCGAGTTCCATAGT
GGCGAACAGCTGGGAGAAACCCTGGGCATGTCCAGGGCCGCTATCAACAAGCACATTCAGACTCTGCGCG
ACTGGGGCGTGGACGTGTTCACCGTGCCCGGAAAGGGCTACTCTCTGCCCGAGCCTATCCCGCTGCTGAA
CGCTAAACAGATTCTGGGACAGCTGGACGGCGGGAGCGTGGCAGTCCTGCCTGTGGTCGACTCCACCAAT
CAGTACCTGCTGGATCGAATCGGCGAGCTGAAGAGTGGGGATGCTTGCATTGCAGAATATCAGCAGGCAG
GGAGAGGAAGCAGAGGGAGGAAATGGTTCTCTCCTTTTGGAGCTAACCTGTACCTGAGTATGTTTTGGCG
CCTGAAGCGGGGACCAGCAGCAATCGGCCTGGGCCCGGTCATCGGAATTGTCATGGCAGAAGCGCTGCGA
AAGCTGGGAGCAGACAAGGTGCGAGTCAAATGGCCCAATGACCTGTATCTGCAGGATAGAAAGCTGGCAG
GCATCCTGGTGGAGCTGGCCGGAATAACAGGCGATGCTGCACAGATCGTCATTGGCGCCGGGATTAACGT
GGCTATGAGGCGCGTGGAGGAAAGCGTGGTCAATCAGGGCTGGATCACACTGCAGGAAGCAGGGATTAAC
CTGGACAGGAATACTCTGGCCGCTACGCTGATCCGAGAGCTGCGGGCAGCCCTGGAACTGTTCGAGCAGG
AAGGCCTGGCTCCATATCTGCCACGGTGGGAGAAGCTGGATAACTTCATCAATAGACCCGTGAAGCTGAT
CATTGGGGACAAAGAGATTTTCGGGATTAGCCGGGGGATTGATAAACAGGGAGCCCTGCTGCTGGAACAG
GACGGAGTTATCAAACCCTGGATGGGCGGAGAAATCAGTCTGCGGTCTGCCGAAAAGGCTAGCGGCAAGC
CCATCCCCAACCCCCTGCTGGGCCTGGACAGCACCTAATGAGGATCCGGCAAGCCCATCCCCAACCCCCT
GCTGGGCCCTATTCTATAGTGTCACCTAAATGCTAGAGCTCGCTGATCAGCCTCGACTGTGCCTTCTAGT
TGCCAGCCATCTGTTGTTTGCCCCTCCCCCGTGCCTTCCTTGACCCTGGAAGGTGCCACTCCCACTGTCC
TTTCCTAATAAAATGAGGAAATTGCATCGCATTGTCTGAGTAGGTGTCATTCTATTCTGGGGGGTGGGGT
GGGGCAGGACAGCAAGGGGGAGGATTGGGAAGACAATAGCAGGCATGCTGGGGATGCGGTGGGCTCTATG
GCTTCTGAGGCGGAAAGAACCAGCTGGGGCTCTAGGGGGTATCCCC
[124 nt withheld, positions 6207-6330]
C
[91 nt withheld, positions 6332-6422]
A
[49 nt withheld, positions 6424-6472]
CCTTTGACGTTGGAGTCCACGTTCTTT
[37 nt withheld, positions 6500-6536]
ACCCTATCTCGGTCTATTCTTTTGATTT
