LOCUS       Exported 6565 bp ds-DNA circular SYN 12-MAY-2021
DEFINITION  expresses V5-tagged TurboID on the mammalian ER membrane.
ACCESSION   .
VERSION     .
KEYWORDS    C1(1-29)-TurboID-V5_pCDNA3
SOURCE      synthetic DNA construct
  ORGANISM  synthetic DNA construct
REFERENCE   1 (bases 1 to 6565)
  AUTHORS   Branon TC, Bosch JA, Sanchez AD, Udeshi ND, Svinkina T, Carr SA,
            Feldman JL, Perrimon N, Ting AY
  TITLE     Efficient proximity labeling in living cells and organisms with
            TurboID.
  JOURNAL   Nat Biotechnol. 2018 Aug 20. pii: nbt.4201. doi: 10.1038/nbt.4201.
  PUBMED    30125270
REFERENCE   2 (bases 1 to 6565)
  AUTHORS   .
  TITLE     Direct Submission
  JOURNAL   Exported May 12, 2021 from SnapGene Server 1.1.58
            http://www.snapgene.com
FEATURES             Location/Qualifiers
     source          1..6565
                     /organism="synthetic DNA construct"
                     /mol_type="other DNA"
     primer_bind     complement(44..63)
                     /label=pRS-marker
                     /note="pRS vectors, use to sequence yeast selectable
                     marker"
     enhancer        235..614
                     /label=CMV enhancer
                     /note="human cytomegalovirus immediate early enhancer"
     promoter        615..818
                     /label=CMV promoter
                     /note="human cytomegalovirus (CMV) immediate early
                     promoter"
     primer_bind     769..789
                     /label=CMV-F
                     /note="Human CMV immediate early promoter, forward primer"
     primer_bind     863..882
                     /label=T7
                     /note="T7 promoter, forward primer"
     promoter        863..881
                     /label=T7 promoter
                     /note="promoter for bacteriophage T7 RNA polymerase"
     regulatory      900..909
                     /regulatory_class="other"
                     /note="vertebrate consensus sequence for strong initiation
                     of translation (Kozak, 1987)"
     CDS             1065..2021
                     /codon_start=1
                     /product="mutant of the E. coli biotin ligase BioID
                     engineered for improved catalytic efficiency (Branon et
                     al., 2018)"
                     /label=TurboID
                     /translation="KDNTVPLKLIALLANGEFHSGEQLGETLGMSRAAINKHIQTLRDW
                     GVDVFTVPGKGYSLPEPIPLLNAKQILGQLDGGSVAVLPVVDSTNQYLLDRIGELKSGD
                     ACIAEYQQAGRGSRGRKWFSPFGANLYLSMFWRLKRGPAAIGLGPVIGIVMAEALRKLG
                     ADKVRVKWPNDLYLQDRKLAGILVELAGITGDAAQIVIGAGINVAMRRVEESVVNQGWI
                     TLQEAGINLDRNTLAATLIRELRAALELFEQEGLAPYLPRWEKLDNFINRPVKLIIGDK
                     EIFGISRGIDKQGALLLEQDGVIKPWMGGEISLRSAEK"
     CDS             2028..2069
                     /codon_start=1
                     /product="epitope tag from simian virus 5"
                     /label=V5 tag
                     /translation="GKPIPNPLLGLDST"
     promoter        complement(2117..2135)
                     /label=SP6 promoter
                     /note="promoter for bacteriophage SP6 RNA polymerase"
     primer_bind     complement(2118..2135)
                     /label=SP6
                     /note="SP6 promoter, forward primer"
     primer_bind     complement(2155..2172)
                     /label=BGH-rev
                     /note="Bovine growth hormone terminator, reverse primer.
                     Also called BGH reverse"
     polyA_signal    2161..2385
                     /label=bGH poly(A) signal
                     /note="bovine growth hormone polyadenylation signal"
     rep_origin      2431..2859
                     /direction=RIGHT
                     /label=f1 ori
                     /note="f1 bacteriophage origin of replication; arrow
                     indicates direction of (+) strand synthesis"
     primer_bind     complement(2518..2537)
                     /label=F1ori-R
                     /note="F1 origin, reverse primer"
     primer_bind     2728..2749
                     /label=F1ori-F
                     /note="F1 origin, forward primer"
     primer_bind     complement(2868..2888)
                     /label=pBABE 3'
                     /note="SV40 enhancer, reverse primer for pBABE vectors"
     promoter        2873..3203
                     /label=SV40 promoter
                     /note="SV40 enhancer and early promoter"
     rep_origin      3054..3189
                     /label=SV40 ori
                     /note="SV40 origin of replication"
     primer_bind     3116..3135
                     /label=SV40pro-F
                     /note="SV40 promoter/origin, forward primer"
     CDS             3270..4064
                     /codon_start=1
                     /gene="aph(3')-II (or nptII)"
                     /product="aminoglycoside phosphotransferase from Tn5"
                     /label=NeoR/KanR
                     /note="confers resistance to neomycin, kanamycin, and G418
                     (Geneticin(R))"
                     /translation="MIEQDGLHAGSPAAWVERLFGYDWAQQTIGCSDAAVFRLSAQGRP
                     VLFVKTDLSGALNELQDEAARLSWLATTGVPCAAVLDVVTEAGRDWLLLGEVPGQDLLS
                     SHLAPAEKVSIMADAMRRLHTLDPATCPFDHQAKHRIERARTRMEAGLVDQDDLDEEHQ
                     GLAPAELFARLKARMPDGEDLVVTHGDACLPNIMVENGRFSGFIDCGRLGVADRYQDIA
                     LATRDIAEELGGEWADRFLVLYGIAAPDSQRIAFYRLLDEFF"
     primer_bind     complement(3324..3343)
                     /label=Neo-R
                     /note="Neomycin resistance gene, reverse primer"
     primer_bind     3934..3953
                     /label=Neo-F
                     /note="Neomycin resistance gene, forward primer"
     polyA_signal    4238..4359
                     /label=SV40 poly(A) signal
                     /note="SV40 polyadenylation signal"
     primer_bind     complement(4275..4294)
                     /label=SV40pA-R
                     /note="SV40 polyA, reverse primer"
     primer_bind     4329..4348
                     /label=EBV-rev
                     /note="SV40 polyA terminator, reverse primer"
     primer_bind     complement(4408..4424)
                     /label=M13 rev
                     /note="common sequencing primer, one of multiple similar
                     variants"
     primer_bind     complement(4408..4424)
                     /label=M13 Reverse
                     /note="In lacZ gene. Also called M13-rev"
     primer_bind     complement(4421..4443)
                     /label=M13/pUC Reverse
                     /note="In lacZ gene"
     protein_bind    4432..4448
                     /label=lac operator
                     /bound_moiety="lac repressor encoded by lacI"
                     /note="The lac repressor binds to the lac operator to
                     inhibit transcription in E. coli. This inhibition can be
                     relieved by adding lactose or
                     isopropyl-beta-D-thiogalactopyranoside (IPTG)."
     promoter        complement(4456..4486)
                     /label=lac promoter
                     /note="promoter for the E. coli lac operon"
     protein_bind    4501..4522
                     /label=CAP binding site
                     /bound_moiety="E. coli catabolite activator protein"
                     /note="CAP binding activates transcription in the presence
                     of cAMP."
     primer_bind     complement(4639..4656)
                     /label=L4440
                     /note="L4440 vector, forward primer"
     rep_origin      complement(4810..5398)
                     /direction=LEFT
                     /label=ori
                     /note="high-copy-number ColE1/pMB1/pBR322/pUC origin of
                     replication"
     primer_bind     complement(4890..4909)
                     /label=pBR322ori-F
                     /note="pBR322 origin, forward primer"
     CDS             complement(5569..6429)
                     /codon_start=1
                     /gene="bla"
                     /product="beta-lactamase"
                     /label=AmpR
                     /note="confers resistance to ampicillin, carbenicillin, and
                     related antibiotics"
                     /translation="MSIQHFRVALIPFFAAFCLPVFAHPETLVKVKDAEDQLGARVGYI
                     ELDLNSGKILESFRPEERFPMMSTFKVLLCGAVLSRIDAGQEQLGRRIHYSQNDLVEYS
                     PVTEKHLTDGMTVRELCSAAITMSDNTAANLLLTTIGGPKELTAFLHNMGDHVTRLDRW
                     EPELNEAIPNDERDTTMPVAMATTLRKLLTGELLTLASRQQLIDWMEADKVAGPLLRSA
                     LPAGWFIADKSGAGERGSRGIIAALGPDGKPSRIVVIYTTGSQATMDERNRQIAEIGAS
                     LIKHW"
     primer_bind     6192..6211
                     /label=Amp-R
                     /note="Ampicillin resistance gene, reverse primer"
     promoter        complement(6430..6534)
                     /gene="bla"
                     /label=AmpR promoter
ORIGIN
        1 gacggatcgg gagatctccc gatcccctat ggtcgactct cagtacaatc tgctctgatg
       61 ccgcatagtt aagccagtat ctgctccctg cttgtgtgtt ggaggtcgct gagtagtgcg
      121 cgagcaaaat ttaagctaca acaaggcaag gcttgaccga caattgcatg aagaatctgc
      181 ttagggttag gcgttttgcg ctgcttcgcg atgtacgggc cagatatacg cgttgacatt
      241 gattattgac tagttattaa tagtaatcaa ttacggggtc attagttcat agcccatata
      301 tggagttccg cgttacataa cttacggtaa atggcccgcc tggctgaccg cccaacgacc
      361 cccgcccatt gacgtcaata atgacgtatg ttcccatagt aacgccaata gggactttcc
      421 attgacgtca atgggtggac tatttacggt aaactgccca cttggcagta catcaagtgt
      481 atcatatgcc aagtacgccc cctattgacg tcaatgacgg taaatggccc gcctggcatt
      541 atgcccagta catgacctta tgggactttc ctacttggca gtacatctac gtattagtca
      601 tcgctattac catggtgatg cggttttggc agtacatcaa tgggcgtgga tagcggtttg
      661 actcacgggg atttccaagt ctccacccca ttgacgtcaa tgggagtttg ttttggcacc
      721 aaaatcaacg ggactttcca aaatgtcgta acaactccgc cccattgacg caaatgggcg
      781 gtaggcgtgt acggtgggag gtctatataa gcagagctct ctggctaact agagaaccca
      841 ctgcttactg gcttatcgaa attaatacga ctcactatag ggagacccaa gcttgggccg
      901 ccaccatgga ccctgtggtc gtgctggggc tgtgcctgag ctgtctgctg ctgctgagcc
      961 tgtggaagca gtcctacgga ggcgggggat caggaagcgg cggccgcgga tcaggaagcg
     1021 gatcaggaag cggatcagga agcggatcag gaagcggatc aggaaaagac aatactgtgc
     1081 ctctgaagct gatcgctctc ctggctaatg gcgagttcca tagtggcgaa cagctgggag
     1141 aaaccctggg catgtccagg gccgctatca acaagcacat tcagactctg cgcgactggg
     1201 gcgtggacgt gttcaccgtg cccggaaagg gctactctct gcccgagcct atcccgctgc
     1261 tgaacgctaa acagattctg ggacagctgg acggcgggag cgtggcagtc ctgcctgtgg
     1321 tcgactccac caatcagtac ctgctggatc gaatcggcga gctgaagagt ggggatgctt
     1381 gcattgcaga atatcagcag gcagggagag gaagcagagg gaggaaatgg ttctctcctt
     1441 ttggagctaa cctgtacctg agtatgtttt ggcgcctgaa gcggggacca gcagcaatcg
     1501 gcctgggccc ggtcatcgga attgtcatgg cagaagcgct gcgaaagctg ggagcagaca
     1561 aggtgcgagt caaatggccc aatgacctgt atctgcagga tagaaagctg gcaggcatcc
     1621 tggtggagct ggccggaata acaggcgatg ctgcacagat cgtcattggc gccgggatta
     1681 acgtggctat gaggcgcgtg gaggaaagcg tggtcaatca gggctggatc acactgcagg
     1741 aagcagggat taacctggac aggaatactc tggccgctac gctgatccga gagctgcggg
     1801 cagccctgga actgttcgag caggaaggcc tggctccata tctgccacgg tgggagaagc
     1861 tggataactt catcaataga cccgtgaagc tgatcattgg ggacaaagag attttcggga
     1921 ttagccgggg gattgataaa cagggagccc tgctgctgga acaggacgga gttatcaaac
     1981 cctggatggg cggagaaatc agtctgcggt ctgccgaaaa ggctagcggc aagcccatcc
     2041 ccaaccccct gctgggcctg gacagcacct aatgaggatc cggcaagccc atccccaacc
     2101 ccctgctggg ccctattcta tagtgtcacc taaatgctag agctcgctga tcagcctcga
     2161 ctgtgccttc tagttgccag ccatctgttg tttgcccctc ccccgtgcct tccttgaccc
     2221 tggaaggtgc cactcccact gtcctttcct aataaaatga ggaaattgca tcgcattgtc
     2281 tgagtaggtg tcattctatt ctggggggtg gggtggggca ggacagcaag ggggaggatt
     2341 gggaagacaa tagcaggcat gctggggatg cggtgggctc tatggcttct gaggcggaaa
     2401 gaaccagctg gggctctagg gggtatcccc nnnnnnnnnn nnnnnnnnnn nnnnnnnnnn
     2461 nnnnnnnnnn nnnnnnnnnn nnnnnnnnnn nnnnnnnnnn nnnnnnnnnn nnnnnnnnnn
     2521 nnnnnnnnnn nnnnnnnnnn nnnnnnnnnn nnnncgccgg ctttccccgt caagctctaa
     2581 atcggggcan nnnnnnnnnn nnnnnnnnnn nnnnnnnnnn nnnnnnnnnn nnnnnnnnnn
     2641 nnnnnnannn nnnnnnnnnn nnnnnnnnnn nnnnnnnnnn nnnnnnnnnn nnnnnncctt
     2701 tgacgttgga gtccacgttc tttaatagtg gactcttgtt ccaaactgga acaacactca
     2761 accctatctc ggtctattct tttgatttat aagggatttt ggggatttcg gcctattggt
     2821 taaaaaatga gctgatttaa caaaaattta acgcgaatta attctgtgga atgtgtgtca
     2881 gttagggtgt ggaaagtccc caggctcccc aggcaggcag aagtatgcaa agcatgcatc
     2941 tcaattagtc agcaaccagg tgtggaaagt ccccaggctc cccagcaggc agaagtatgc
     3001 aaagcatgca tctcaattag tcagcaacca tagtcccgcc cctaactccg cccatcccgc
     3061 ccctaactcc gcccagttcc gcccattctc cgccccatgg ctgactaatt ttttttattt
     3121 atgcagaggc cgaggccgcc tctgcctctg agctattcca gaagtagtga ggaggctttt
     3181 ttggaggcct aggcttttgc aaaaagctcc cgggagcttg tatatccatt ttcggatctg
     3241 atcaagagac aggatgagga tcgtttcgca tgattgaaca agatggattg cacgcaggtt
     3301 ctccggccgc ttgggtggag aggctattcg gctatgactg ggcacaacag acaatcggct
     3361 gctctgatgc cgccgtgttc cggctgtcag cgcaggggcg cccggttctt tttgtcaaga
     3421 ccgacctgtc cggtgccctg aatgaactgc aggacgaggc agcgcggcta tcgtggctgg
     3481 ccacgacggg cgttccttgc gcagctgtgc tcgacgttgt cactgaagcg ggaagggact
     3541 ggctgctatt gggcgaagtg ccggggcagg atctcctgtc atctcacctt gctcctgccg
     3601 agaaagtatc catcatggct gatgcaatgc ggcggctgca tacgcttgat ccggctacct
     3661 gcccattcga ccaccaagcg aaacatcgca tcgagcgagc acgtactcgg atggaagccg
     3721 gtcttgtcga tcaggatgat ctggacgaag agcatcaggg gctcgcgcca gccgaactgt
     3781 tcgccaggct caaggcgcgc atgcccgacg gcgaggatct cgtcgtgacc catggcgatg
     3841 cctgcttgcc gaatatcatg gtggaaaatg gccgcttttc tggattcatc gactgtggcc
     3901 ggctgggtgt ggcggaccgc tatcaggaca tagcgttggc tacccgtgat attgctgaag
     3961 agcttggcgg cgaatgggct gaccgcttcc tcgtgcttta cggtatcgcc gctcccgatt
     4021 cgcagcgcat cgccttctat cgccttcttg acgagttctt ctgagcggga ctctggggtt
     4081 cgaaatgacc gaccaagcga cgcccaacct gccatcacga gatttcgatt ccaccgccgc
     4141 cttctatgaa aggttgggct tcggaatcgt tttccgggac gccggctgga tgatcctcca
     4201 gcgcggggat ctcatgctgg agttcttcgc ccaccccaac ttgtttattg cagcttataa
     4261 tggttacaaa taaagcaata gcatcacaaa tttcacaaat aaagcatttt tttcactgca
     4321 ttctagttgt ggtttgtcca aactcatcaa tgtatcttat catgtctgta taccgtcgac
     4381 ctctagctag agcttggcgt aatcatggtc atagctgttt cctgtgtgaa attgttatcc
     4441 gctcacaatt ccacacaaca tacgagccgg aagcataaag tgtaaagcct ggggtgccta
     4501 atgagtgagc taactcacat taattgcgtt gcgctcactg cccgctttcc agtcgggaaa
     4561 cctgtcgtgc cagctgcatt aatgaatcgg ccaacgcgcg gggagaggcg gtttgcgtat
     4621 tgggcgctct tccgcttcct cgctcactga ctcgctgcgc tcggtcgttc ggctgcggcg
     4681 agcggtatca gctcactcaa aggcggtaat acggttatcc acagaatcag gggataacgc
     4741 aggaaagaac atgtgagcaa aaggccagca aaaggccagg aaccgtaaaa aggccgcgtt
     4801 gctggcgttt ttccataggc tccgcccccc tgacgagcat cacaaaaatc gacgctcaag
     4861 tcagaggtgg cgaaacccga caggactata aagataccag gcgtttcccc ctggaagctc
     4921 cctcgtgcgc tctcctgttc cgaccctgcc gcttaccgga tacctgtccg cctttctccc
     4981 ttcgggaagc gtggcgcttt ctcaatgctc acgctgtagg tatctcagtt cggtgtaggt
     5041 cgttcgctcc aagctgggct gtgtgcacga accccccgtt cagcccgacc gctgcgcctt
     5101 atccggtaac tatcgtcttg agtccaaccc ggtaagacac gacttatcgc cactggcagc
     5161 agccactggt aacaggatta gcagagcgag gtatgtaggc ggtgctacag agttcttgaa
     5221 gtggtggcct aactacggct acactagaag gacagtattt ggtatctgcg ctctgctgaa
     5281 gccagttacc ttcggaaaaa gagttggtag ctcttgatcc ggcaaacaaa ccaccgctgg
     5341 tagcggtggt ttttttgttt gcaagcagca gattacgcgc agaaaaaaag gatctcaaga
     5401 agatcctttg atcttttcta cggggtctga cgctcagtgg aacgaaaact cacgttaagg
     5461 gattttggtc atgagattat caaaaaggat cttcacctag atccttttaa attaaaaatg
     5521 aagttttaaa tcaatctaaa gtatatatga gtaaacttgg tctgacagtt accaatgctt
     5581 aatcagtgag gcacctatct cagcgatctg tctatttcgt tcatccatag ttgcctgact
     5641 ccccgtcgtg tagataacta cgatacggga gggcttacca tctggcccca gtgctgcaat
     5701 gataccgcga gacccacgct caccggctcc agatttatca gcaataaacc agccagccgg
     5761 aagggccgag cgcagaagtg gtcctgcaac tttatccgcc tccatccagt ctattaattg
     5821 ttgccgggaa gctagagtaa gtagttcgcc agttaatagt ttgcgcaacg ttgttgccat
     5881 tgctacaggc atcgtggtgt cacgctcgtc gtttggtatg gcttcattca gctccggttc
     5941 ccaacgatca aggcgagtta catgatcccc catgttgtgc aaaaaagcgg ttagctcctt
     6001 cggtcctccg atcgttgtca gaagtaagtt ggccgcagtg ttatcactca tggttatggc
     6061 agcactgcat aattctctta ctgtcatgcc atccgtaaga tgcttttctg tgactggtga
     6121 gtactcaacc aagtcattct gagaatagtg tatgcggcga ccgagttgct cttgcccggc
     6181 gtcaatacgg gataataccg cgccacatag cagaacttta aaagtgctca tcattggaaa
     6241 acgttcttcg gggcgaaaac tctcaaggat cttaccgctg ttgagatcca gttcgatgta
     6301 acccactcgt gcacccaact gatcttcagc atcttttact ttcaccagcg tttctgggtg
     6361 agcaaaaaca ggaaggcaaa atgccgcaaa aaagggaata agggcgacac ggaaatgttg
     6421 aatactcata ctcttccttt ttcaatatta ttgaagcatt tatcagggtt attgtctcat
     6481 gagcggatac atatttgaat gtatttagaa aaataaacaa ataggggttc cgcgcacatt
     6541 tccccgaaaa gtgccacctg acgtc
//
